Addgene plasmid #214317: pMSCV-human-pro-IL-18
Purpose: Expression of gene in mammalian cells by retroviral transduction
Depositing lab: Jonathan Kagan. Depositing organization: Boston Children's Hospital. Publication: Structural insights into cytokine cleavage by inflammatory caspase-4. Devant P, Dong Y, Mintseris J, Ma W, Gygi SP, Wu H, Kagan JC. Nature. 2023 Dec;624(7991):451-459. doi: 10.1038/s41586-023-06751-9. Epub 2023 Nov 22. PubMed 37993712.
Backbone
  Vector backbone: pMSCV-IRES-EGFP
  Backbone size w/o insert (bp): 6400
  Vector type: Retroviral
Growth in bacteria
  Bacterial resistance: Ampicillin, 100 μg/mL
  Growth temperature: 37°C
  Growth strain: NEB Stable
  Copy number: High Copy
Gene/Insert
  Gene/Insert name: IL18 (alt names: pro-IL-18; Pro-Interleukin-18)
  Species: H. sapiens (human)
  Entrez Gene: IL18 (a.k.a. IGIF, IL-18, IL-1g, IL1F4)
  Promoter: MESV
  Tag / fusion protein: Myc (N terminal on insert); Flag (C terminal on insert)
  Cloning method: Restriction Enzyme; 5′ cloning site NotI (not destroyed); 3′ cloning site SalI (not destroyed)
  Sequencing primers: 5′ MSCV-fwd; 3′ MSCV-rev
Terms and licenses: Academic/Nonprofit Terms; Industry Terms: Not Available to Industry
How to cite: pMSCV-human-pro-IL-18 was a gift from Jonathan Kagan (Addgene plasmid # 214317 ; http://n2t.net/addgene:214317 ; RRID:Addgene_214317)
