[The description below was written by a language model from this plasmid's Addgene catalogue record and pLannotate feature annotations shown in this document.]
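Description:
pMSCV-human-pro-IL-18 is a gammaretroviral transfer vector built on the pMSCV-IRES-EGFP backbone for expressing human pro-interleukin-18 in mammalian cells by retroviral transduction. The sequenced plasmid is about 7.1 kb. It is maintained in E. coli through a high-copy ColE1/pUC-type origin and selected with ampicillin via the β-lactamase gene. The bacterial portion also carries several non-functional remnants (fragments of lacI, lacZα, rop, bom, a tetracycline resistance gene and a short env piece), which are backbone leftovers rather than working parts.

The viral cassette is flanked by 5′ and 3′ long terminal repeats from murine embryonic stem cell virus. The 5′ LTR serves as the promoter for the genomic transcript, and the MESV Ψ packaging signal, extended into a truncated gag region lacking its start codon, directs encapsidation of that RNA when gag, pol and env are supplied in trans by packaging cells. Downstream, the full-length human IL18 coding sequence, the uncleaved precursor form, was cloned between NotI and SalI. The catalogue lists an N-terminal Myc tag and a C-terminal Flag tag. The feature table annotates the Flag fragment immediately after IL18 but does not call the Myc tag, although there is unannotated space upstream of the coding sequence. An EMCV IRES then drives translation of EGFP from the same transcript, so transduced cells can be identified or sorted by green fluorescence.

Having different epitope tags at each end would allow the two termini of the protein to be followed separately after proteolytic processing. This fits the associated study of cytokine cleavage by inflammatory caspase-4.
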