Features (pLannotate 1.2.2; 21 found; start..end, strand, type, name):
      5..521     +  LTR            5' LTR: 5' long terminal repeat from murine embryonic stem cell virus
    585..926     +  misc_feature   MESV Ψ: packaging signal of murine embryonic stem cell virus
    993..1409    +  CDS            gag (truncated): truncated Moloney murine leukemia virus (MMLV) gag gene lacking the start codon
   1481..2059    +  CDS            IL18: IL18_HUMAN - Also known as IGIF, IL1F4. Experimental evidence at protein level: Swiss-Prot protein existence level 1. A proinflammatory cytokine primarily involved in polarized T- helper 1 (Th1) cell and natural killer (NK) cell immune responses (Probable). Upon binding to IL18R1 and IL18RAP, forms a signaling ternary complex which activates NF-kappa-B, triggering synthesis of inflammatory mediators (PubMed:14528293, PubMed:25500532). Synergizes with IL12/interleukin-12 to induce IFNG synthesis from T-helper 1 (Th1) cells and natural killer (NK) cells (Probable) (PubMed:10653850). From Homo sa
   2063..2083    +  CDS            FLAG (fragment): FLAG® epitope tag, followed by an enterokinase cleavage site
   2085..2120    -  misc_feature   MCS (fragment): pBluescript multiple cloning site
   2222..2684    +  misc_feature   IRES: internal ribosome entry site (IRES) of the encephalomyocarditis virus (EMCV)
   2698..3417    +  CDS            EGFP: the original enhanced GFP (Yang et al., 1996) mammalian codon-optimized
   3479..3993    +  LTR            3' LTR: 3' long terminal repeat from murine embryonic stem cell virus
   4155..4171    -  protein_bind   lac operator: The lac repressor binds to the lac operator to inhibit transcription in E. coli. This inhibition can be relieved by adding lactose or isopropyl-β-D-thiogalactopyranoside (IPTG). lac repressor encoded by lacI
   4179..4209    -  promoter       lac promoter: promoter for the E. coli lac operon
   4224..4245    -  protein_bind   CAP binding site: CAP binding activates transcription in the presence of cAMP. E. coli catabolite activator protein
   4258..4350    -  CDS            lacI (fragment): lac repressor; lacI; The lac repressor binds to the lac operator to inhibit transcription in E. coli. This inhibition can be relieved by adding lactose or isopropyl-β-D-thiogalactopyranoside (IPTG).
   4533..5121    -  rep_origin     ori: high-copy-number ColE1/pMB1/pBR322/pUC origin of replication
   5292..6152    -  CDS            AmpR: β-lactamase; bla; confers resistance to ampicillin, carbenicillin, and related antibiotics
   6153..6257    -  promoter       AmpR promoter: bla
   6352..6387    +  CDS            rop (fragment): Rop protein, which maintains plasmids at low copy number; rop
   6489..6588    +  misc_feature   bom (fragment): basis of mobility region from pBR322
   6594..6743    -  CDS            lacZα (fragment): LacZα fragment of β-galactosidase; lacZ fragment
   6743..6944    -  CDS            TcR (fragment): tetracycline efflux protein; tet; confers resistance to tetracycline
   6945..7043    +  CDS            env (fragment): murine leukemia virus gPr80 envelope polyprotein precursor; env; proteolytically cleaved into gp70SU and p15TM subunits
>Addgene plasmid #214317 | pMSCV-human-pro-IL-18 | addgene full sequence | sequence record 422629 | Addgene NGS Result
GGGGAATGAAAGACCCCACCTGTAGGTTTGGCAAGCTAGCTTAAGTAACGCCATTTTGCAAGGCATGGAA
AATACATAACTGAGAATAGAGAAGTTCAGATCAAGGTTAGGAACAGAGAGACAGCAGAATATGGGCCAAA
CAGGATATCTGTGGTAAGCAGTTCCTGCCCCGGCTCAGGGCCAAGAACAGATGGTCCCCAGATGCGGTCC
CGCCCTCAGCAGTTTCTAGAGAACCATCAGATGTTTCCAGGGTGCCCCAAGGACCTGAAATGACCCTGTG
CCTTATTTGAACTAACCAATCAGTTCGCTTCTCGCTTCTGTTCGCGCGCTTCTGCTCCCCGAGCTCAATA
AAAGAGCCCACAACCCCTCACTCGGCGCGCCAGTCCTCCGATAGACTGCGTCGCCCGGGTACCCGTATTC
CCAATAAAGCCTCTTGCTGTTTGCATCCGAATCGTGGACTCGCTGATCCTTGGGAGGGTCTCCTCAGATT
GATTGACTGCCCACCTCGGGGGTCTTTCATTTGGAGGTTCCACCGAGATTTGGAGACCCCTGCCCAGGGA
CCACCGACCCCCCCGCCGGGAGGTAAGCTGGCCAGCGGTCGTTTCGTGTCTGTCTCTGTCTTTGTGCGTG
TTTGTGCCGGCATCTAATGTTTGCGCCTGCGTCTGTACTAGTTAGCTAACTAGCTCTGTATCTGGCGGAC
CCGTGGTGGAACTGACGAGTTCTGAACACCCGGCCGCAACCCTGGGAGACGTCCCAGGGACTTTGGGGGC
CGTTTTTGTGGCCCGACCTGAGGAAGGGAGTCGATGTGGAATCCGACCCCGTCAGGATATGTGGTTCTGG
TAGGAGACGAGAACCTAAAACAGTTCCCGCCTCCGTCTGAATTTTTGCTTTCGGTTTGGAACCGAAGCCG
CGCGTCTTGTCTGCTGCAGCGCTGCAGCATCGTTCTGTGTTGTCTCTGTCTGACTGTGTTTCTGTATTTG
TCTGAAAATTAGGGCCAGACTGTTACCACTCCCTTAAGTTTGACCTTAGGTCACTGGAAAGATGTCGAGC
GGATCGCTCACAACCAGTCGGTAGATGTCAAGAAGAGACGTTGGGTTACCTTCTGCTCTGCAGAATGGCC
AACCTTTAACGTCGGATGGCCGCGAGACGGCACCTTTAACCGAGACCTCATCACCCAGGTTAAGATCAAG
GTCTTTTCACCTGGCCCGCATGGACACCCAGACCAGGTCCCCTACATCGTGACCTGGGAAGCCTTGGCTT
TTGACCCCCCTCCCTGGGTCAAGCCCTTTGTACACCCTAAGCCTCCGCCTCCTCTTCCTCCATCCGCCCC
GTCTCTCCCCCTTGAACCTCCTCGTTCGACCCCGCCTCGATCCTCCCTTTATCCAGCCCTCACTCCTTCT
CTAGGCGCCGGAATTAGATCTCTCGAGATCGATGCGGCCGCGCCACCATGGAACAAAAACTCATCTCAGA
AGAGGATCTGATGGCTGCTGAACCAGTAGAAGACAATTGCATCAACTTTGTGGCAATGAAATTTATTGAC
AATACGCTTTACTTTATAGCTGAAGATGATGAAAACCTGGAATCAGATTACTTTGGCAAGCTTGAATCTA
AATTATCAGTCATAAGAAATTTGAATGACCAAGTTCTCTTCATTGACCAAGGAAATCGGCCTCTATTTGA
AGATATGACTGATTCTGACTGTAGAGATAATGCACCCCGGACCATATTTATTATAAGTATGTATAAAGAT
AGCCAGCCTAGAGGTATGGCTGTAACTATCTCTGTGAAGTGTGAGAAAATTTCAACTCTCTCCTGTGAGA
ACAAAATTATTTCCTTTAAGGAAATGAATCCTCCTGATAACATCAAGGATACAAAAAGTGACATCATATT
CTTTCAGAGAAGTGTCCCAGGACATGATAATAAGATGCAATTTGAATCTTCATCATACGAAGGATACTTT
CTAGCTTGTGAAAAAGAGAGAGACCTTTTTAAACTCATTTTGAAAAAAGAGGATGAATTGGGGGATAGAT
CTATAATGTTCACTGTTCAAAACGAAGACGACTACAAGGACGACGATGACAAGTAGGTCGACGGTATCGA
TAAGCTTGATATCGAATTCCGCCCCCCCCCCTAACGTTACTGGCCGAAGCCGCTTGGAATAAGGCCGGTG
TGCGTTTGTCTATATGTTATTTTCCACCATATTGCCGTCTTTTGGCAATGTGAGGGCCCGGAAACCTGGC
CCTGTCTTCTTGACGAGCATTCCTAGGGGTCTTTCCCCTCTCGCCAAAGGAATGCAAGGTCTGTTGAATG
TCGTGAAGGAAGCAGTTCCTCTGGAAGCTTCTTGAAGACAAACAACGTCTGTAGCGACCCTTTGCAGGCA
GCGGAACCCCCCACCTGGCGACAGGTGCCTCTGCGGCCAAAAGCCACGTGTATAAGATACACCTGCAAAG
GCGGCACAACCCCAGTGCCACGTTGTGAGTTGGATAGTTGTGGAAAGAGTCAAATGGCTCTCCTCAAGCG
TATTCAACAAGGGGCTGAAGGATGCCCAGAAGGTACCCCATTGTATGGGATCTGATCTGGGGCCTCGGTG
CACATGCTTTACATGTGTTTAGTCGAGGTTAAAAAAACGTCTAGGCCCCCCGAACCACGGGGACGTGGTT
TTCCTTTGAAAAACACGATGATAATATGGCCACAACCATGGTGAGCAAGGGCGAGGAGCTGTTCACCGGG
GTGGTGCCCATCCTGGTCGAGCTGGACGGCGACGTAAACGGCCACAAGTTCAGCGTGTCTGGCGAGGGCG
AGGGCGATGCCACCTACGGCAAGCTGACCCTGAAGTTCATCTGCACCACCGGCAAGCTGCCCGTGCCCTG
GCCCACCCTCGTGACCACCCTGACCTACGGCGTGCAGTGCTTCAGCCGCTACCCCGACCACATGAAGCAG
CACGACTTCTTCAAGTCCGCCATGCCCGAAGGCTACGTCCAGGAGCGCACCATCTTCTTCAAGGACGACG
GCAACTACAAGACCCGCGCCGAGGTGAAGTTCGAGGGCGACACCCTGGTGAACCGCATCGAGCTGAAGGG
CATCGACTTCAAGGAGGACGGCAACATCCTGGGGCACAAGCTGGAGTACAACTACAACAGCCACAACGTC
TATATCATGGCCGACAAGCAGAAGAACGGCATCAAGGCGAACTTCAAGATCCGCCACAACATCGAGGACG
GCAGCGTGCAGCTCGCCGACCACTACCAGCAGAACACCCCCATCGGCGACGGCCCCGTGCTGCTGCCCGA
CAACCACTACCTGAGCACCCAGTCCGCCCTGAGCAAAGACCCCAACGAGAAGCGCGATCACATGGTCCTG
CTGGAGTTCGTGACCGCCGCCGGGATCACTCTCGGCATGGACGAGCTGTACAAGTAATGAATTAATTAAG
AATTCGATAAAATAAAAGATTTTATTTAGTCTCCAGAAAAAGGGGGGAATGAAAGACCCCACCTGTAGGT
TTGGCAAGCTAGCTTAAGTAACGCCATTTTGCAAGGCATGGAAAATACATAACTGAGAATAGAGAAGTTC
AGATCAAGGTTAGGAACAGAGAGACAGCAGAATATGGGCCAAACAGGATATCTGTGGTAAGCAGTTCCTG
CCCCGGCTCAGGGCCAAGAACAGATGGTCCCCAGATGCGGTCCCGCCCTCAGCAGTTTCTAGAGAACCAT
CAGATGTTTCCAGGGTGCCCCAAGGACCTGAAATGACCCTGTGCCTTATTTGAACTAACCAATCAGTTCG
CTTCTCGCTTCTGTTCGCGCGCTTCTGCTCCCCGAGCTCAATAAAAGAGCCCACAACCCCTCACTCGGCG
CGCCAGTCCTCCGATAGACTGCGTCGCCCGGGTACCCGTGTATCCAATAAACCCTCTTGCAGTTGCATCC
GACTTGTGGTCTCGCTGTTCCTTGGGAGGGTCTCCTCTGAGTGATTGACTACCCGTCAGCGGGGGTCTTT
CATGGGTAACAGTTTCTTGAAGTTGGAGAACAACATTCTGAGGGTAGGAGTCGAATATTAAGTAATCCTG
ACTCAATTAGCCACTGTTTTGAATCCACATACTCCAATACTCCTGAAATAGTTCATTATGGACAGCGCAG
AAAGAGCTGGGGAGAATTGTGAAATTGTTATCCGCTCACAATTCCACACAACATACGAGCCGGAAGCATA
AAGTGTAAAGCCTGGGGTGCCTAATGAGTGAGCTAACTCACATTAATTGCGTTGCGCTCACTGCCCGCTT
TCCAGTCGGGAAACCTGTCGTGCCAGCTGCATTAATGAATCGGCCAACGCGCGGGGAGAGGCGGTTTGCG
TATTGGGCGCTCTTCCGCTTCCTCGCTCACTGACTCGCTGCGCTCGGTCGTTCGGCTGCGGCGAGCGGTA
TCAGCTCACTCAAAGGCGGTAATACGGTTATCCACAGAATCAGGGGATAACGCAGGAAAGAACATGTGAG
CAAAAGGCCAGCAAAAGGCCAGGAACCGTAAAAAGGCCGCGTTGCTGGCGTTTTTCCATAGGCTCCGCCC
CCCTGACGAGCATCACAAAAATCGACGCTCAAGTCAGAGGTGGCGAAACCCGACAGGACTATAAAGATAC
CAGGCGTTTCCCCCTGGAAGCTCCCTCGTGCGCTCTCCTGTTCCGACCCTGCCGCTTACCGGATACCTGT
CCGCCTTTCTCCCTTCGGGAAGCGTGGCGCTTTCTCATAGCTCACGCTGTAGGTATCTCAGTTCGGTGTA
GGTCGTTCGCTCCAAGCTGGGCTGTGTGCACGAACCCCCCGTTCAGCCCGACCGCTGCGCCTTATCCGGT
AACTATCGTCTTGAGTCCAACCCGGTAAGACACGACTTATCGCCACTGGCAGCAGCCACTGGTAACAGGA
TTAGCAGAGCGAGGTATGTAGGCGGTGCTACAGAGTTCTTGAAGTGGTGGCCTAACTACGGCTACACTAG
AAGAACAGTATTTGGTATCTGCGCTCTGCTGAAGCCAGTTACCTTCGGAAAAAGAGTTGGTAGCTCTTGA
TCCGGCAAACAAACCACCGCTGGTAGCGGTGGTTTTTTTGTTTGCAAGCAGCAGATTACGCGCAGAAAAA
AAGGATCTCAAGAAGATCCTTTGATCTTTTCTACGGGGTCTGACGCTCAGTGGAACGAAAACTCACGTTA
AGGGATTTTGGTCATGAGATTATCAAAAAGGATCTTCACCTAGATCCTTTTAAATTAAAAATGAAGTTTT
AAATCAATCTAAAGTATATATGAGTAAACTTGGTCTGACAGTTACCAATGCTTAATCAGTGAGGCACCTA
TCTCAGCGATCTGTCTATTTCGTTCATCCATAGTTGCCTGACTCCCCGTCGTGTAGATAACTACGATACG
GGAGGGCTTACCATCTGGCCCCAGTGCTGCAATGATACCGCGAGACCCACGCTCACCGGCTCCAGATTTA
TCAGCAATAAACCAGCCAGCCGGAAGGGCCGAGCGCAGAAGTGGTCCTGCAACTTTATCCGCCTCCATCC
AGTCTATTAATTGTTGCCGGGAAGCTAGAGTAAGTAGTTCGCCAGTTAATAGTTTGCGCAACGTTGTTGC
CATTGCTACAGGCATCGTGGTGTCACGCTCGTCGTTTGGTATGGCTTCATTCAGCTCCGGTTCCCAACGA
TCAAGGCGAGTTACATGATCCCCCATGTTGTGCAAAAAAGCGGTTAGCTCCTTCGGTCCTCCGATCGTTG
TCAGAAGTAAGTTGGCCGCAGTGTTATCACTCATGGTTATGGCAGCACTGCATAATTCTCTTACTGTCAT
GCCATCCGTAAGATGCTTTTCTGTGACTGGTGAGTACTCAACCAAGTCATTCTGAGAATAGTGTATGCGG
CGACCGAGTTGCTCTTGCCCGGCGTCAATACGGGATAATACCGCGCCACATAGCAGAACTTTAAAAGTGC
TCATCATTGGAAAACGTTCTTCGGGGCGAAAACTCTCAAGGATCTTACCGCTGTTGAGATCCAGTTCGAT
GTAACCCACTCGTGCACCCAACTGATCTTCAGCATCTTTTACTTTCACCAGCGTTTCTGGGTGAGCAAAA
ACAGGAAGGCAAAATGCCGCAAAAAAGGGAATAAGGGCGACACGGAAATGTTGAATACTCATACTCTTCC
TTTTTCAATATTATTGAAGCATTTATCAGGGTTATTGTCTCATGAGCGGATACATATTTGAATGTATTTA
GAAAAATAAACAAATAGGGGTTCCGCGCACATTTCCCCGAAAAGTGCCACCTGACGTCTAAGAAACCATT
ATTATCATGACATTAACCTATAAAAATAGGCGTATCACGAGGCCCTTTCGTCTCGCGCGTTTCGGTGATG
ACGGTGAAAACCTCTGACACATGCAGCTCCCGGAGACGGTCACAGCTTGTCTGTAAGCGGATGCCGGGAG
CAGACAAGCCCGTCAGGGCGCGTCAGCGGGTGTTGGCGGGTGTCGGGGCTGGCTTAACTATGCGGCATCA
GAGCAGATTGTACTGAGAGTGCACCATATGCGGTGTGAAATACCGCACAGATGCGTAAGGAGAAAATACC
GCATCAGGCGCCATTCGCCATTCAGGCTGCGCAACTGTTGGGAAGGGCGATCGGTGCGGGCCTCTTCGCT
ATTACGCCAGCTGGCGAAAGGGGGATGTGCTGCAAGGCGATTAAGTTGGGTAACGCCAGGGTTTTCCCAG
TCACGACGTTGTAAAACGACGGCGCAAGGAATGGTGCATGCAAGGAGATGGCGCCCAACAGTCCCCCGGC
CACGGGGCCTGCCACCATACCCACGCCGAAACAAGCGCTCATGAGCCCGAAGTGGCGAGCCCGATCTTCC
CCATCGGTGATGTCGGCGATATAGGCGCCAGCAACCGCACCTGTGGCGCCGGTGATGCCGGCCACGATGC
GTCCGGCGTAGAGGCGATTAGTCCAATTTGTTAAAGACAGGATATCAGTGGTCCAGGCTCTAGTTTTGAC
TCAACAATATCACCAGCTGAAGCCTATAGAGTACGAGCCATAGATAAAATAAAAGATTTTATTTAGTCTC
CAGAAAAAGG
