>Addgene plasmid #214317 | pMSCV-human-pro-IL-18 | depositor partial sequence | sequence record 418078 | insert
ATGGCTGCTGAACCAGTAGAAGACAATTGCATCAACTTTGTGGCAATGAAATTTATTGACAATACGCTTT
ACTTTATAGCTGAAGATGATGAAAACCTGGAATCAGATTACTTTGGCAAGCTTGAATCTAAATTATCAGT
CATAAGAAATTTGAATGACCAAGTTCTCTTCATTGACCAAGGAAATCGGCCTCTATTTGAAGATATGACT
GATTCTGACTGTAGAGATAATGCACCCCGGACCATATTTATTATAAGTATGTATAAAGATAGCCAGCCTA
GAGGTATGGCTGTAACTATCTCTGTGAAGTGTGAGAAAATTTCAACTCTCTCCTGTGAGAACAAAATTAT
TTCCTTTAAGGAAATGAATCCTCCTGATAACATCAAGGATACAAAAAGTGACATCATATTCTTTCAGAGA
AGTGTCCCAGGACATGATAATAAGATGCAATTTGAATCTTCATCATACGAAGGATACTTTCTAGCTTGTG
AAAAAGAGAGAGACCTTTTTAAACTCATTTTGAAAAAAGAGGATGAATTGGGGGATAGATCTATAATGTT
CACTGTTCAAAACGAAGAC
